Addgene plasmid #133729: pCMV-FLEx-TetOn3G-3xHA-FLEx
Purpose: Plasmid contains the floxed TetOn3G-transactivator sequence for expression of TetOn3G in the presence of Cre recombinase.
Depositing lab: Erin Schuman. Depositing organization: Max Planck Institute for Brain Research. Publication: A genetically encodable cell-type-specific protein synthesis inhibitor. Heumuller M, Glock C, Rangaraju V, Biever A, Schuman EM. Nat Methods. 2019 Jul 15. pii: 10.1038/s41592-019-0468-x. doi: 10.1038/s41592-019-0468-x. PubMed 31308551.
Backbone
  Vector backbone: AAV-cDNA6-V5His
  Backbone manufacturer: Vector Bioloabs
  Backbone size w/o insert (bp): 4330
  Total vector size (bp): 5185
  Modifications to backbone: Insert (855bp) and loxP-sites (FLEx cassettes) were inserted downstream of the CMV promoter via Gibson cloning.
  Vector type: Mammalian Expression, AAV
  Selectable markers: No selectable marker
Growth in bacteria
  Bacterial resistance: Ampicillin, 100 μg/mL
  Growth temperature: 37°C
  Growth strain: NEB Stable
  Copy number: High Copy
Gene/Insert
  Gene/Insert name: TetOn3G-3xHA (floxed & inverted)
  Species: Synthetic
  Insert size (bp): 855
  Promoter: pCMV
  Tag / fusion protein: 3xHA-tag (C terminal on insert)
  Cloning method: Gibson Cloning
  Sequencing primers: 5′ GCAGGCAGCATATCAAG
Terms and licenses: Academic/Nonprofit Terms; Industry Terms: Not Available to Industry
How to cite: pCMV-FLEx-TetOn3G-3xHA-FLEx was a gift from Erin Schuman (Addgene plasmid # 133729 ; http://n2t.net/addgene:133729 ; RRID:Addgene_133729)
