[The description below was written by a language model from this plasmid's Addgene catalogue record, the feature table of its GenBank file and pLannotate feature annotations shown in this document.]
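Description:
pCMV-FLEx-TetOn3G-3xHA-FLEx is an AAV transfer plasmid for mammalian expression, built on the AAV-cDNA6-V5His backbone and about 5.2 kb in total. It is propagated in E. coli as a high-copy plasmid through a pUC-type origin with ampicillin resistance (bla), and it also carries an f1 phage origin. The record lists no mammalian selectable marker. The expression cassette lies between two AAV2 inverted terminal repeats, which allow it to be packaged into recombinant AAV particles. In the sequencing-derived annotation the upstream ITR is detected only as short fragments and the record is 12 nt shorter than the depositor's map. This suggests the upstream ITR may be incompletely read or partly deleted.

The payload is a synthetic 855 bp insert encoding the Tet-On 3G reverse tetracycline transactivator, fused at its C terminus to three tandem HA epitope tags for detection. It sits downstream of the CMV immediate-early enhancer/promoter and upstream of a bGH polyadenylation signal, but in the antisense orientation. A lox2272 site and a loxP site flank it on each side, with the two members of each pair facing each other (a FLEx, or double-inverted, arrangement). Without Cre, the coding sequence cannot be translated from the CMV transcript. Cre inverts the cassette through one pair of compatible sites. It then excises between the other pair, which locks the insert in the sense orientation. The transactivator is therefore expressed only in Cre-positive cells, where it activates tet-operator promoters when doxycycline is present. This combines cell-type restriction with drug-inducible control of a separate Tet-responsive transgene. The associated publication applied the approach to a cell-type-specific protein synthesis inhibitor.
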