LOCUS       Exported 5185 bp ds-DNA circular SYN 18-SEP-2019
DEFINITION  synthetic circular DNA.
ACCESSION   .
VERSION     .
KEYWORDS    .
SOURCE      synthetic DNA construct
  ORGANISM  synthetic DNA construct
REFERENCE   1 (bases 1 to 5185)
  AUTHORS   .
  TITLE     Direct Submission
  JOURNAL   Exported Wednesday, Sep 18, 2019 from SnapGene 4.3.11
            https://www.snapgene.com
FEATURES             Location/Qualifiers
     source          1..5185
                     /organism="synthetic DNA construct"
                     /mol_type="other DNA"
                     /note="color: #ffffff"
     source          990..2118
                     /organism="synthetic DNA construct"
                     /mol_type="other DNA"
                     /note="color: #ffffff"
     source          1225..1233
                     /organism="synthetic DNA construct"
                     /mol_type="other DNA"
                     /note="color: #ffffff"
     repeat_region   1..141
                     /label=AAV2 ITR
                     /note="inverted terminal repeat of adeno-associated virus
                     serotype 2"
                     /note="color: #ffe4c4"
     CDS             272..926
                     /label=CMV
                     /note="color: #993366; direction: RIGHT"
     promoter        926..944
                     /label=T7 promoter
                     /note="promoter for bacteriophage T7 RNA polymerase"
                     /note="color: #ffffff; direction: RIGHT"
     rep_origin      958..989
                     /direction=RIGHT
                     /label=MCS
                     /note="color: #ffff00"
     misc_feature    990..2118
                     /label=Fragment synthesized
                     /note="color: #ff0000"
     misc_feature    990..1122
                     /label=FLEx
                     /note="color: #ff6600"
     protein_bind    complement(990..1023)
                     /label=lox2272
                     /bound_moiety="Cre recombinase"
                     /note="Cre-mediated recombination occurs in the 8-bp core
                     sequence (GGATACTT). lox2272 sites are compatible with each
                     other, but incompatible with loxP or loxN sites."
                     /note="color: #31849b; direction: LEFT"
     protein_bind    complement(1086..1119)
                     /label=loxP
                     /bound_moiety="Cre recombinase"
                     /note="Cre-mediated recombination occurs in the 8-bp core
                     sequence (GCATACAT)."
                     /note="color: #31849b; direction: LEFT"
     CDS             complement(1135..1161)
                     /codon_start=1
                     /product="HA (human influenza hemagglutinin) epitope tag"
                     /label=HA
                     /note="color: #cc99b2"
                     /translation="YPYDVPDYA"
     CDS             complement(1168..1194)
                     /codon_start=1
                     /product="HA (human influenza hemagglutinin) epitope tag"
                     /label=HA
                     /note="color: #cc99b2"
                     /translation="YPYDVPDYA"
     CDS             complement(1198..1224)
                     /codon_start=1
                     /product="HA (human influenza hemagglutinin) epitope tag"
                     /label=HA
                     /note="color: #cc99b2"
                     /translation="YPYDVPDYA"
     CDS             complement(1234..1977)
                     /codon_start=1
                     /product="modified rtTA protein that binds tightly to
                     promoters containing the tet operator in the presence of
                     doxycycline"
                     /label=Tet-On(R) 3G
                     /note="color: #993366"
                     /translation="MSRLDKSKVINSALELLNGVGIEGLTTRKLAQKLGVEQPTLYWHV
                     KNKRALLDALPIEMLDRHHTHSCPLEGESWQDFLRNNAKSYRCALLSHRDGAKVHLGTR
                     PTEKQYETLENQLAFLCQQGFSLENALYALSAVGHFTLGCVLEEQEHQVAKEERETPTT
                     DSMPPLLKQAIELFDRQGAEPAFLFGLELIICGLEKQLKCESGGPTDALDDFDLDMLPA
                     DALDDFDLDMLPADALDDFDLDMLPG"
     misc_feature    1978..2118
                     /label=FLEx
                     /note="color: #ff6600"
     protein_bind    1981..2014
                     /label=lox2272
                     /bound_moiety="Cre recombinase"
                     /note="Cre-mediated recombination occurs in the 8-bp core
                     sequence (GGATACTT). lox2272 sites are compatible with each
                     other, but incompatible with loxP or loxN sites."
                     /note="color: #31849b; direction: RIGHT"
     protein_bind    2085..2118
                     /label=loxP
                     /bound_moiety="Cre recombinase"
                     /note="Cre-mediated recombination occurs in the 8-bp core
                     sequence (GCATACAT)."
                     /note="color: #31849b; direction: RIGHT"
     misc_feature    2136..2138
                     /label=Belongs to bGH
                     /note="color: #a6acb3"
     polyA_signal    2139..2363
                     /label=bGH poly(A) signal
                     /note="bovine growth hormone polyadenylation signal"
                     /note="color: #a6acb3"
     repeat_region   2448..2588
                     /label=AAV2 ITR
                     /note="inverted terminal repeat of adeno-associated virus
                     serotype 2"
                     /note="color: #ffe4c4"
     rep_origin      2663..3118
                     /direction=RIGHT
                     /label=f1 ori
                     /note="f1 bacteriophage origin of replication; arrow
                     indicates direction of (+) strand synthesis"
                     /note="color: #ffff00"
     promoter        3400..3504
                     /gene="bla"
                     /label=AmpR promoter
                     /note="color: #ffffff; direction: RIGHT"
     CDS             3505..4365
                     /codon_start=1
                     /gene="bla"
                     /product="beta-lactamase"
                     /label=AmpR
                     /note="confers resistance to ampicillin, carbenicillin, and
                     related antibiotics"
                     /note="This feature has 2 segments: 1: 3505 .. 3573 /
                     #ccffcc / signal sequence 2: 3574 .. 4365 / #ccffcc
                     Cleavage site after base 3573"
                     /translation="MSIQHFRVALIPFFAAFCLPVFAHPETLVKVKDAEDQLGARVGYI
                     ELDLNSGKILESFRPEERFPMMSTFKVLLCGAVLSRIDAGQEQLGRRIHYSQNDLVEYS
                     PVTEKHLTDGMTVRELCSAAITMSDNTAANLLLTTIGGPKELTAFLHNMGDHVTRLDRW
                     EPELNEAIPNDERDTTMPVAMATTLRKLLTGELLTLASRQQLIDWMEADKVAGPLLRSA
                     LPAGWFIADKSGAGERGSRGIIAALGPDGKPSRIVVIYTTGSQATMDERNRQIAEIGAS
                     LIKHW"
     rep_origin      4513..5180
                     /direction=RIGHT
                     /label=pUCori
                     /note="color: #ffff00"
ORIGIN
        1 cctgcaggca gctgcgcgct cgctcgctca ctgaggccgc ccgggcaaag cccgggcgtc
       61 gggcgacctt tggtcgcccg gcctcagtga gcgagcgagc gcgcagagag ggagtggcca
      121 actccatcac taggggttcc tgcggccaat tcagtcgata actataacgg tcctaaggta
      181 gcgatttaaa tacgcgctct cttaaggtag ccccgggacg cgtcaattgc atgaagaatc
      241 tgcttagggt taggcgtttt gcgctgcttc gcgatgtacg ggccagatat acgcgttgac
      301 attgattatt gactagttat taatagtaat caattacggg gtcattagtt catagcccat
      361 atatggagtt ccgcgttaca taacttacgg taaatggccc gcctggctga ccgcccaacg
      421 acccccgccc attgacgtca ataatgacgt atgttcccat agtaacgcca atagggactt
      481 tccattgacg tcaatgggtg gagtatttac ggtaaactgc ccacttggca gtacatcaag
      541 tgtatcatat gccaagtacg ccccctattg acgtcaatga cggtaaatgg cccgcctggc
      601 attatgccca gtacatgacc ttatgggact ttcctacttg gcagtacatc tacgtattag
      661 tcatcgctat taccatggtg atgcggtttt ggcagtacat caatgggcgt ggatagcggt
      721 ttgactcacg gggatttcca agtctccacc ccattgacgt caatgggagt ttgttttggc
      781 accaaaatca acgggacttt ccaaaatgtc gtaacaactc cgccccattg acgcaaatgg
      841 gcggtaggcg tgtacggtgg gaggtctata taagcagagc tctctggcta actagagaac
      901 ccactgctta ctggcttatc gaaattaata cgactcacta tagggagacc caagctggct
      961 agcgtttaaa cttaagcttg gtaccgagca taacttcgta taaagtatcc tatacgaagt
     1021 tatatcaaaa taggaagacc aatgcttcac catcgacccg aattgccaag catcaccatc
     1081 gacccataac ttcgtataat gtatgctata cgaagttata cttcatctag aaccagcgta
     1141 atctggaacg tcataaggat aggctcctgc atagtccggc acgtcatacg ggtagcccgc
     1201 atagtcagga acatcgtatg ggtatccgct tcccccgggg agcatgtcaa ggtcaaaatc
     1261 gtcaagagcg tcagcaggca gcatatcaag gtcaaagtcg tcaagggcat cggctgggag
     1321 catgtctaag tcaaaatcgt caagggcgtc ggtcggcccg ccgctttcgc actttagctg
     1381 tttctccagg ccacatatga ttagttccag gccgaaaagg aaggcaggtt cggctccctg
     1441 ccggtcgaac agctcaattg cttgtttcag aagtgggggc atagaatcgg tggtaggtgt
     1501 ctctctttcc tcttttgcta cttgatgctc ctgttcctcc aatacgcagc ccagtgtaaa
     1561 gtggcccacg gcggacagag cgtacagtgc gttctccagg gagaagcctt gctgacacag
     1621 gaacgcgagc tgattttcca gggtttcgta ctgtttctct gttgggcggg tgccgagatg
     1681 cactttagcc ccgtcgcgat gtgagaggag agcacagcgg tatgacttgg cgttgttccg
     1741 cagaaagtct tgccatgact cgccttccag ggggcaggag tgggtatgat gcctgtccag
     1801 catctcgatt ggcagggcat cgagcagggc ccgcttgttc ttcacgtgcc agtacagggt
     1861 aggctgctca actcccagct tttgagcgag tttccttgtc gtcaggcctt cgataccgac
     1921 tccattgagt aattccagag cagagtttat gactttgctc ttgtccagtc tagacatagt
     1981 ataacttcgt ataggatact ttatacgaag ttatcattgg gattcttcct attttgatcc
     2041 aagcatcacc atcgaccctc tagtccagat ctcaccatcg acccataact tcgtatagca
     2101 tacattatac gaagttataa cccgctgatc agcctcgact gtgccttcta gttgccagcc
     2161 atctgttgtt tgcccctccc ccgtgccttc cttgaccctg gaaggtgcca ctcccactgt
     2221 cctttcctaa taaaatgagg aaattgcatc gcattgtctg agtaggtgtc attctattct
     2281 ggggggtggg gtggggcagg acagcaaggg ggaggattgg gaagacaata gcaggcatgc
     2341 tggggatgcg gtgggctcta tggcttctga ggcggaaaga accagatcct ctcttaaggt
     2401 agcatcgaga tttaaattag ggataacagg gtaatggcgc gggccgcagg aacccctagt
     2461 gatggagttg gccactccct ctctgcgcgc tcgctcgctc actgaggccg ggcgaccaaa
     2521 ggtcgcccga cgcccgggct ttgcccgggc ggcctcagtg agcgagcgag cgcgcagctg
     2581 cctgcagggg cgcctgatgc ggtattttct ccttacgcat ctgtgcggta tttcacaccg
     2641 catannnnnn nnnnnnnnnn nnnnnnnnnn nnnnnnnnnn nnnnnnnnnn nnnnnnnnnn
     2701 nnnnnnnnnn nnnnnnnnnn nnnnnnnnnn nnnnnnnnnn nnnnnnnnnn nnnnnnnnnn
     2761 nnnnnnnnnn nnnnnnnnnn nnnnnncnnn nnnnnnnnnn nnnnnnnnnn nnnnnnnnnn
     2821 nnnnnnnnnn nnnnnnnnnn nnnnnnnnnn nnnnnnnnnn nnnnnnnnnn nnnnnnnnnn
     2881 nnnnnnnnnn nnnnnnnnnn nnnnnnnnnn nnnnnnnnnn nnnnnnnncc tttgacgttg
     2941 gagtccacgt tctttaatag tggactcttg ttccaaactg gaacaacact caaccctatc
     3001 tcgggctatt cttttgattt ataagggatt ttgccgattt cggcctattg gttaaaaaat
     3061 gagctgattt aacaaaaatt taacgcgaat tttaacaaaa tattaacgtt tacaatttta
     3121 tggtgcactc tcagtacaat ctgctctgat gccgcatagt taagccagcc ccgacacccg
     3181 ccaacacccg ctgacgcgcc ctgacgggct tgtctgctcc cggcatccgc ttacagacaa
     3241 gctgtgaccg tctccgggag ctgcatgtgt cagaggtttt caccgtcatc accgaaacgc
     3301 gcgagacgaa agggcctcgt gatacgccta tttttatagg ttaatgtcat gataataatg
     3361 gtttcttaga cgtcaggtgg cacttttcgg ggaaatgtgc gcggaacccc tatttgttta
     3421 tttttctaaa tacattcaaa tatgtatccg ctcatgagac aataaccctg ataaatgctt
     3481 caataatatt gaaaaaggaa gagtatgagt attcaacatt tccgtgtcgc ccttattccc
     3541 ttttttgcgg cattttgcct tcctgttttt gctcacccag aaacgctggt gaaagtaaaa
     3601 gatgctgaag atcagttggg tgcacgagtg ggttacatcg aactggatct caacagcggt
     3661 aagatccttg agagttttcg ccccgaagaa cgttttccaa tgatgagcac ttttaaagtt
     3721 ctgctatgtg gcgcggtatt atcccgtatt gacgccgggc aagagcaact cggtcgccgc
     3781 atacactatt ctcagaatga cttggttgag tactcaccag tcacagaaaa gcatcttacg
     3841 gatggcatga cagtaagaga attatgcagt gctgccataa ccatgagtga taacactgcg
     3901 gccaacttac ttctgacaac gatcggagga ccgaaggagc taaccgcttt tttgcacaac
     3961 atgggggatc atgtaactcg ccttgatcgt tgggaaccgg agctgaatga agccatacca
     4021 aacgacgagc gtgacaccac gatgcctgta gcaatggcaa caacgttgcg caaactatta
     4081 actggcgaac tacttactct agcttcccgg caacaattaa tagactggat ggaggcggat
     4141 aaagttgcag gaccacttct gcgctcggcc cttccggctg gctggtttat tgctgataaa
     4201 tctggagccg gtgagcgtgg gtctcgcggt atcattgcag cactggggcc agatggtaag
     4261 ccctcccgta tcgtagttat ctacacgacg gggagtcagg caactatgga tgaacgaaat
     4321 agacagatcg ctgagatagg tgcctcactg attaagcatt ggtaactgtc agaccaagtt
     4381 tactcatata tactttagat tgatttaaaa cttcattttt aatttaaaag gatctaggtg
     4441 aagatccttt ttgataatct catgaccaaa atcccttaac gtgagttttc gttccactga
     4501 gcgtcagacc ccgtagaaaa gatcaaagga tcttcttgag atcctttttt tctgcgcgta
     4561 atctgctgct tgcaaacaaa aaaaccaccg ctaccagcgg tggtttgttt gccggatcaa
     4621 gagctaccaa ctctttttcc gaaggtaact ggcttcagca gagcgcagat accaaatact
     4681 gtccttctag tgtagccgta gttaggccac cacttcaaga actctgtagc accgcctaca
     4741 tacctcgctc tgctaatcct gttaccagtg gctgctgcca gtggcgataa gtcgtgtctt
     4801 accgggttgg actcaagacg atagttaccg gataaggcgc agcggtcggg ctgaacgggg
     4861 ggttcgtgca cacagcccag cttggagcga acgacctaca ccgaactgag atacctacag
     4921 cgtgagctat gagaaagcgc cacgcttccc gaagggagaa aggcggacag gtatccggta
     4981 agcggcaggg tcggaacagg agagcgcacg agggagcttc cagggggaaa cgcctggtat
     5041 ctttatagtc ctgtcgggtt tcgccacctc tgacttgagc gtcgattttt gtgatgctcg
     5101 tcaggggggc ggagcctatg gaaaaacgcc agcaacgcgg cctttttacg gttcctggcc
     5161 ttttgctggc cttttgctca catgt
//
