Features (pLannotate 1.2.2; 23 found; start..end, strand, type, name):
     12..39      +  repeat_region  AAV2 ITR (fragment): inverted terminal repeat of adeno-associated virus serotype 2 inverted
     68..95      +  repeat_region  AAV2 ITR (fragment): inverted terminal repeat of adeno-associated virus serotype 2 inverted
    286..665     +  enhancer       CMV enhancer: human cytomegalovirus immediate early enhancer
    666..869     +  promoter       CMV promoter: human cytomegalovirus (CMV) immediate early promoter
    865..898     +  LTR            5' LTR (truncated) (fragment): truncated 5' long terminal repeat (LTR) from HIV-1
    914..932     +  promoter       T7 promoter: promoter for bacteriophage T7 RNA polymerase
    978..1011    -  protein_bind   lox2272: Cre-mediated recombination occurs in the 8-bp core sequence (GGATACTT). lox2272 sites are compatible with each other, but incompatible with loxP or loxN sites (Lee and Saito, 1988). Cre recombinase
   1074..1107    -  protein_bind   loxP: Cre-mediated recombination occurs in the 8-bp core sequence (GCATACAT). Cre recombinase
   1123..1212    -  CDS            3xHA: three tandem HA epitope tags
   1228..1338    -  CDS            VP48: 3 tandem repeats of the minimal activation domain of herpes simplex virus VP16 (Cheng et al., 2013)
   1268..1965    -  CDS            rtTA3 (fragment): reverse tetracycline transactivator 3 activates expression from Tet-responsive promoters in the presence of doxycycline
   1969..2002    +  protein_bind   lox2272: Cre-mediated recombination occurs in the 8-bp core sequence (GGATACTT). lox2272 sites are compatible with each other, but incompatible with loxP or loxN sites (Lee and Saito, 1988). Cre recombinase
   2073..2106    +  protein_bind   loxP: Cre-mediated recombination occurs in the 8-bp core sequence (GCATACAT). Cre recombinase
   2127..2351    +  polyA_signal   bGH poly(A) signal: bovine growth hormone polyadenylation signal
   2355..2373    +  promoter       SV40 promoter (fragment): SV40 enhancer and early promoter
   2436..2576    +  repeat_region  AAV2 ITR: inverted terminal repeat of adeno-associated virus serotype 2 inverted
   2581..2632    -  misc_feature   bom (fragment): basis of mobility region from pBR322
   2651..3106    +  rep_origin     f1 ori (sequence partly withheld): f1 bacteriophage origin of replication; arrow indicates direction of (+) strand synthesis
   3107..3156    -  misc_feature   bom (fragment): basis of mobility region from pBR322
   3258..3293    -  CDS            rop (fragment): Rop protein, which maintains plasmids at low copy number; rop
   3388..3492    +  promoter       AmpR promoter: bla
   3493..4353    +  CDS            AmpR: β-lactamase; bla; confers resistance to ampicillin, carbenicillin, and related antibiotics
   4524..5112    +  rep_origin     ori: high-copy-number ColE1/pMB1/pBR322/pUC origin of replication
>Addgene plasmid #133729 | pCMV-FLEx-TetOn3G-3xHA-FLEx | addgene full sequence | sequence record 266811 | Addgene NGS Result
CCTGCAGGCAGCTGCGCGCTCGCTCGCTCACTGAGGCCGCCCGGGCGTCGGGCGACCTTTGGTCGCCCGG
CCTCAGTGAGCGAGCGAGCGCGCAGAGAGGGAGTGGCCAACTCCATCACTAGGGGTTCCTGCGGCAATTC
AGTCGATAACTATAACGGTCCTAAGGTAGCGATTTAAATACGCGCTCTCTTAAGGTAGCCCCGGGACGCG
TCAATTGCATGAAGAATCTGCTTAGGGTTAGGCGTTTTGCGCTGCTTCGCGATGTACGGGCCAGATATAC
GCGTTGACATTGATTATTGACTAGTTATTAATAGTAATCAATTACGGGGTCATTAGTTCATAGCCCATAT
ATGGAGTTCCGCGTTACATAACTTACGGTAAATGGCCCGCCTGGCTGACCGCCCAACGACCCCCGCCCAT
TGACGTCAATAATGACGTATGTTCCCATAGTAACGCCAATAGGGACTTTCCATTGACGTCAATGGGTGGA
GTATTTACGGTAAACTGCCCACTTGGCAGTACATCAAGTGTATCATATGCCAAGTACGCCCCCTATTGAC
GTCAATGACGGTAAATGGCCCGCCTGGCATTATGCCCAGTACATGACCTTATGGGACTTTCCTACTTGGC
AGTACATCTACGTATTAGTCATCGCTATTACCATGGTGATGCGGTTTTGGCAGTACATCAATGGGCGTGG
ATAGCGGTTTGACTCACGGGGATTTCCAAGTCTCCACCCCATTGACGTCAATGGGAGTTTGTTTTGGCAC
CAAAATCAACGGGACTTTCCAAAATGTCGTAACAACTCCGCCCCATTGACGCAAATGGGCGGTAGGCGTG
TACGGTGGGAGGTCTATATAAGCAGAGCTCTCTGGCTAACTAGAGAACCCACTGCTTACTGGCTTATCGA
AATTAATACGACTCACTATAGGGAGACCCAAGCTGGCTAGCGTTTAAACTTAAGCTTGGTACCGAGCATA
ACTTCGTATAAAGTATCCTATACGAAGTTATATCAAAATAGGAAGACCAATGCTTCACCATCGACCCGAA
TTGCCAAGCATCACCATCGACCCATAACTTCGTATAATGTATGCTATACGAAGTTATACTTCATCTAGAA
CCAGCGTAATCTGGAACGTCATAAGGATAGGCTCCTGCATAGTCCGGCACGTCATACGGGTAGCCCGCAT
AGTCAGGAACATCGTATGGGTATCCGCTTCCCCCGGGGAGCATGTCAAGGTCAAAATCGTCAAGAGCGTC
AGCAGGCAGCATATCAAGGTCAAAGTCGTCAAGGGCATCGGCTGGGAGCATGTCTAAGTCAAAATCGTCA
AGGGCGTCGGTCGGCCCGCCGCTTTCGCACTTTAGCTGTTTCTCCAGGCCACATATGATTAGTTCCAGGC
CGAAAAGGAAGGCAGGTTCGGCTCCCTGCCGGTCGAACAGCTCAATTGCTTGTTTCAGAAGTGGGGGCAT
AGAATCGGTGGTAGGTGTCTCTCTTTCCTCTTTTGCTACTTGATGCTCCTGTTCCTCCAATACGCAGCCC
AGTGTAAAGTGGCCCACGGCGGACAGAGCGTACAGTGCGTTCTCCAGGGAGAAGCCTTGCTGACACAGGA
ACGCGAGCTGATTTTCCAGGGTTTCGTACTGTTTCTCTGTTGGGCGGGTGCCGAGATGCACTTTAGCCCC
GTCGCGATGTGAGAGGAGAGCACAGCGGTATGACTTGGCGTTGTTCCGCAGAAAGTCTTGCCATGACTCG
CCTTCCAGGGGGCAGGAGTGGGTATGATGCCTGTCCAGCATCTCGATTGGCAGGGCATCGAGCAGGGCCC
GCTTGTTCTTCACGTGCCAGTACAGGGTAGGCTGCTCAACTCCCAGCTTTTGAGCGAGTTTCCTTGTCGT
CAGGCCTTCGATACCGACTCCATTGAGTAATTCCAGAGCAGAGTTTATGACTTTGCTCTTGTCCAGTCTA
GACATAGTATAACTTCGTATAGGATACTTTATACGAAGTTATCATTGGGATTCTTCCTATTTTGATCCAA
GCATCACCATCGACCCTCTAGTCCAGATCTCACCATCGACCCATAACTTCGTATAGCATACATTATACGA
AGTTATAACCCGCTGATCAGCCTCGACTGTGCCTTCTAGTTGCCAGCCATCTGTTGTTTGCCCCTCCCCC
GTGCCTTCCTTGACCCTGGAAGGTGCCACTCCCACTGTCCTTTCCTAATAAAATGAGGAAATTGCATCGC
ATTGTCTGAGTAGGTGTCATTCTATTCTGGGGGGTGGGGTGGGGCAGGACAGCAAGGGGGAGGATTGGGA
AGACAATAGCAGGCATGCTGGGGATGCGGTGGGCTCTATGGCTTCTGAGGCGGAAAGAACCAGATCCTCT
CTTAAGGTAGCATCGAGATTTAAATTAGGGATAACAGGGTAATGGCGCGGGCCGCAGGAACCCCTAGTGA
TGGAGTTGGCCACTCCCTCTCTGCGCGCTCGCTCGCTCACTGAGGCCGGGCGACCAAAGGTCGCCCGACG
CCCGGGCTTTGCCCGGGCGGCCTCAGTGAGCGAGCGAGCGCGCAGCTGCCTGCAGGGGCGCCTGATGCGG
TATTTTCTCCTTACGCATCTGTGCGGTATTTCACACCGCATA
[95 nt withheld, positions 2633-2727]
T
[46 nt withheld, positions 2729-2774]
C
[141 nt withheld, positions 2776-2916]
CCTTTGACGTTGGAGTCCACGTTCTTTAATAGTGGACTCTTGTTCCAAACTGGAACAACACTCAACTCTA
TCTCGGGCTATTCTTTTGATTTATAAGGGATTTTGCCGATTTCGGTCTATTGGTTAAAAAATGAGCTGAT
TTAACAAAAATTTAACGCGAATTTTAACAAAATATTAACGTTTACAATTTTATGGTGCACTCTCAGTACA
ATCTGCTCTGATGCCGCATAGTTAAGCCAGCCCCGACACCCGCCAACACCCGCTGACGCGCCCTGACGGG
CTTGTCTGCTCCCGGCATCCGCTTACAGACAAGCTGTGACCGTCTCCGGGAGCTGCATGTGTCAGAGGTT
TTCACCGTCATCACCGAAACGCGCGAGACGAAAGGGCCTCGTGATACGCCTATTTTTATAGGTTAATGTC
ATGATAATAATGGTTTCTTAGACGTCAGGTGGCACTTTTCGGGGAAATGTGCGCGGAACCCCTATTTGTT
TATTTTTCTAAATACATTCAAATATGTATCCGCTCATGAGACAATAACCCTGATAAATGCTTCAATAATA
TTGAAAAAGGAAGAGTATGAGTATTCAACATTTCCGTGTCGCCCTTATTCCCTTTTTTGCGGCATTTTGC
CTTCCTGTTTTTGCTCACCCAGAAACGCTGGTGAAAGTAAAAGATGCTGAAGATCAGTTGGGTGCACGAG
TGGGTTACATCGAACTGGATCTCAACAGCGGTAAGATCCTTGAGAGTTTTCGCCCCGAAGAACGTTTTCC
AATGATGAGCACTTTTAAAGTTCTGCTATGTGGCGCGGTATTATCCCGTATTGACGCCGGGCAAGAGCAA
CTCGGTCGCCGCATACACTATTCTCAGAATGACTTGGTTGAGTACTCACCAGTCACAGAAAAGCATCTTA
CGGATGGCATGACAGTAAGAGAATTATGCAGTGCTGCCATAACCATGAGTGATAACACTGCGGCCAACTT
ACTTCTGACAACGATCGGAGGACCGAAGGAGCTAACCGCTTTTTTGCACAACATGGGGGATCATGTAACT
CGCCTTGATCGTTGGGAACCGGAGCTGAATGAAGCCATACCAAACGACGAGCGTGACACCACGATGCCTG
TAGCAATGGCAACAACGTTGCGCAAACTATTAACTGGCGAACTACTTACTCTAGCTTCCCGGCAACAATT
AATAGACTGGATGGAGGCGGATAAAGTTGCAGGACCACTTCTGCGCTCGGCCCTTCCGGCTGGCTGGTTT
ATTGCTGATAAATCTGGAGCCGGTGAGCGTGGGTCTCGCGGTATCATTGCAGCACTGGGGCCAGATGGTA
AGCCCTCCCGTATCGTAGTTATCTACACGACGGGGAGTCAGGCAACTATGGATGAACGAAATAGACAGAT
CGCTGAGATAGGTGCCTCACTGATTAAGCATTGGTAACTGTCAGACCAAGTTTACTCATATATACTTTAG
ATTGATTTAAAACTTCATTTTTAATTTAAAAGGATCTAGGTGAAGATCCTTTTTGATAATCTCATGACCA
AAATCCCTTAACGTGAGTTTTCGTTCCACTGAGCGTCAGACCCCGTAGAAAAGATCAAAGGATCTTCTTG
AGATCCTTTTTTTCTGCGCGTAATCTGCTGCTTGCAAACAAAAAAACCACCGCTACCAGCGGTGGTTTGT
TTGCCGGATCAAGAGCTACCAACTCTTTTTCCGAAGGTAACTGGCTTCAGCAGAGCGCAGATACCAAATA
CTGTTCTTCTAGTGTAGCCGTAGTTAGGCCACCACTTCAAGAACTCTGTAGCACCGCCTACATACCTCGC
TCTGCTAATCCTGTTACCAGTGGCTGCTGCCAGTGGCGATAAGTCGTGTCTTACCGGGTTGGACTCAAGA
CGATAGTTACCGGATAAGGCGCAGCGGTCGGGCTGAACGGGGGGTTCGTGCACACAGCCCAGCTTGGAGC
GAACGACCTACACCGAACTGAGATACCTACAGCGTGAGCTATGAGAAAGCGCCACGCTTCCCGAAGGGAG
AAAGGCGGACAGGTATCCGGTAAGCGGCAGGGTCGGAACAGGAGAGCGCACGAGGGAGCTTCCAGGGGGA
AACGCCTGGTATCTTTATAGTCCTGTCGGGTTTCGCCACCTCTGACTTGAGCGTCGATTTTTGTGATGCT
CGTCAGGGGGGCGGAGCCTATGGAAAAACGCCAGCAACGCGGCCTTTTTACGGTTCCTGGCCTTTTGCTG
GCCTTTTGCTCACATGT
